Addgene plasmid #183719: pMX-SHP1C/S-ires-mCD8
Purpose: Expresses the myc-tagged SHP-1 C453S mutant (SHP-1C/S) (substrate-trapping mutant) and mouse CD8.
Depositing lab: Takeshi Tsubata. Depositing organization: Institute of Science Tokyo. Publication: The Protein Tyrosine Phosphatase SHP-1 (PTPN6) but Not CD45 (PTPRC) Is Essential for the Ligand-Mediated Regulation of CD22 in BCR-Ligated B Cells. Alborzian Deh Sheikh A, Akatsu C, Abdu-Allah HHM, Suganuma Y, Imamura A, Ando H, Takematsu H, Ishida H, Tsubata T. J Immunol. 2021 Jun 1;206(11):2544-2551. doi: 10.4049/jimmunol.2100109. Epub 2021 May 14. PubMed 33990399.
Backbone
  Vector backbone: pMX
  Vector type: Retroviral
Growth in bacteria
  Bacterial resistance: Ampicillin, 100 μg/mL
  Growth temperature: 37°C
  Growth strain: NEB Stable
  Copy number: High Copy
Gene/Insert
  Gene/Insert name: SHP-1 (alt name: PTPN6)
  Species: M. musculus (mouse)
  Mutation: C453S
  Tag / fusion protein: myc
Terms and licenses: Academic/Nonprofit Terms; Industry Terms: Not Available to Industry
How to cite: pMX-SHP1C/S-ires-mCD8 was a gift from Takeshi Tsubata (Addgene plasmid # 183719 ; http://n2t.net/addgene:183719 ; RRID:Addgene_183719)
