[The description below was written by a language model from this plasmid's Addgene catalogue record and pLannotate feature annotations shown in this document.]
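Description:
pMX-SHP1C/S-ires-mCD8 is a Moloney murine leukemia virus (MMLV)-based retroviral expression vector built on the pMX backbone. In bacteria it is maintained through a high-copy ColE1/pUC-type origin and selected with ampicillin via the β-lactamase gene and its promoter. The proviral portion is flanked by MMLV long terminal repeats. Downstream of the 5' LTR it carries the Ψ packaging signal, a truncated gag segment lacking its start codon, and a pol-derived region containing the splice acceptor. These elements allow the genomic transcript to be packaged when viral proteins are supplied in trans by a packaging cell line, and they support LTR-driven expression of the insert after integration into target cells.

The payload is mouse SHP-1 (Ptpn6), a protein tyrosine phosphatase, carrying the C453S substitution and a myc tag. The record describes this as a substrate-trapping mutant: replacing the catalytic cysteine typically abolishes phosphatase activity while preserving substrate binding. The position of the myc tag is not stated, and the tag is not annotated separately. Following the Ptpn6 coding sequence is a picornavirus-type IRES, which permits cap-independent translation of a second open reading frame from the same transcript, so that marker expression identifies transduced cells.

The name and stated purpose give that marker as mouse CD8, but the feature table generated from the sequenced record annotates an EGFP coding sequence downstream of the IRES and no CD8. This discrepancy cannot be resolved from the record. The associated publication concerns SHP-1 in the regulation of CD22 in B cells, consistent with use for identifying SHP-1 substrates in transduced lymphocytes.
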