Features (pLannotate 1.2.2; 15 found; start..end, strand, type, name):
     33..626     +  LTR            LTR: long terminal repeat from Moloney murine leukemia virus
    689..1046    +  misc_feature   MMLV Ψ: packaging signal of Moloney murine leukemia virus (MMLV)
   1111..1527    +  CDS            gag (truncated): truncated Moloney murine leukemia virus (MMLV) gag gene lacking the start codon
   1537..1911    +  misc_feature   pol region: Moloney murine leukemia virus (MMLV) pol region containing the splice acceptor site
   1952..3736    +  CDS            Ptpn6: PTN6_MOUSE - Also known as Hcp, Hcph, Ptp1C. Experimental evidence at protein level: Swiss-Prot protein existence level 1. Modulates signaling by tyrosine phosphorylated cell surface receptors such as KIT and the EGF receptor/EGFR. The SH2 regions may interact with other cellular components to modulate its own phosphatase activity against interacting substrates. Together with MTUS1, induces UBE2V2 expression upon angiotensin II stimulation. Plays a key role in hematopoiesis. From Mus musculus (Mouse).
   3815..3905    +  ncRNA          Entero 5 CRE: Accession: RF00386 - Enterovirus 5' cloverleaf cis-acting replication element
   4203..4456    +  ncRNA          IRES Picorna: Accession: RF00229 - Picornavirus internal ribosome entry site (IRES)
   4461..4503    +  misc_feature   pol region (fragment): Moloney murine leukemia virus (MMLV) pol region containing the splice acceptor site
   4521..5240    +  CDS            EGFP: the original enhanced GFP (Yang et al., 1996) mammalian codon-optimized
   5308..5429    +  LTR            3' LTR (ΔU3) (fragment): self-inactivating 3' long terminal repeat (LTR) from Moloney murine leukemia virus
   5430..5899    +  LTR            LTR: long terminal repeat from Moloney murine leukemia virus
   5965..6017    -  CDS            lacI (fragment): lac repressor; lacI; The lac repressor binds to the lac operator to inhibit transcription in E. coli. This inhibition can be relieved by adding lactose or isopropyl-β-D-thiogalactopyranoside (IPTG).
   6200..6788    -  rep_origin     ori: high-copy-number ColE1/pMB1/pBR322/pUC origin of replication
   6952..7812    -  CDS            AmpR: β-lactamase; bla; confers resistance to ampicillin, carbenicillin, and related antibiotics
   7813..3       -  promoter       AmpR promoter (across the origin): bla
>Addgene plasmid #183719 | pMX-SHP1C/S-ires-mCD8 | addgene full sequence | sequence record 363565 | Addgene NGS Result
GCGCACATTTCCCCGAAAAGTGCCACCTGCATAATGAAAGACCCCACCTGTAGGTTTGGCAAGCTAGCTT
AAGTAACGCCATTTTGCAAGGCATGGAAAAATACATAACTGAGAATAGAAAAGTTCAGATCAAGGTCAGG
AACAGATGGAACAGCTGAATATGGGCCAAACAGGATATCTGTGGTAAGCAGTTCCTGCCCCGGCTCAGGG
CCAAGAACAGATGGAACAGCTGAATATGGGCCAAACAGGATATCTGTGGTAAGCAGTTCCTGCCCCGGCT
CAGGGCCAAGAACAGATGGTCCCCAGATGCGGTCCAGCCCTCAGCAGTTTCTAGAGAACCATCAGATGTT
TCCAGGGTGCCCCAAGGACCTGAAATGACCCTGTGCCTTATTTGAACTAACCAATCAGTTCGCTTCTCGC
TTCTGTTCGCGCGCTTCTGCTCCCCGAGCTCAATAAAAGAGCCCACAACCCCTCACTCGGCGCGCCAGTC
CTCCGATTGACTGAGTCGCCCGGGTACCCGTGTATCCAATAAACCCTCTTGCAGTTGCATCCGACTTGTG
GTCTCGCTGTTCCTTGGGAGGGTCTCCTCTGAGTGATTGACTACCCGTCAGCGGGGGTCTTTCATTTGGG
GGCTCGTCCGGGATCGGGAGACCCCTGCCCAGGGACCACCGACCCACCACCGGGAGGTAAGCTGGCCAGC
AACTTATCTGTGTCTGTCCGATTGTCTAGTGTCTATGACTGATTTTATGCGCCTGCGTCGGTACTAGTTA
GCTAACTAGCTCTGTATCTGGCGGACCCGTGGTGGAACTGACGAGTTCGGAACACCCGGCCGCAACCCTG
GGAGACGTCCCAGGGACTTCGGGGGCCGTTTTTGTGGCCCGACCTGAGTCCAAAAATCCCGATCGTTTTG
GACTCTTTGGTGCACCCCCCTTAGAGGAGGGATATGTGGTTCTGGTAGGAGACGAGAACCTAAAACAGTT
CCCGCCTCCGTCTGAATTTTTGCTTTCGGTTTGGGACCGAAGCCGCGCCGCGCGTCTTGTCTGCTGCAGC
ATCGTTCTGTGTTGTCTCTGTCTGACTGTGTTTCTGTATTTGTCTGAAAATATGGGCCCGGGCCAGACTG
TTACCACTCCCTTAAGTTTGACCTTAGGTCACTGGAAAGATGTCGAGCGGATCGCTCACAACCAGTCGGT
AGATGTCAAGAAGAGACGTTGGGTTACCTTCTGCTCTGCAGAATGGCCAACCTTTAACGTCGGATGGCCG
CGAGACGGCACCTTTAACCGAGACCTCATCACCCAGGTTAAGATCAAGGTCTTTTCACCTGGCCCGCATG
GACACCCAGACCAGGTCCCCTACATCGTGACCTGGGAAGCCTTGGCTTTTGACCCCCCTCCCTGGGTCAA
GCCCTTTGTACACCCTAAGCCTCCGCCTCCTCTTCCTCCATCCGCCCCGTCTCTCCCCCTTGAACCTCCT
CGTTCGACCCCGCCTCGATCCTCCCTTTATCCAGCCCTCACTCCTTCTCTAGGCGCCCCCATATGGCCAT
ATGAGATCTTATATGGGGCACCCCCGCCCCTTGTAAACTTCCCTGACCCTGACATGACAAGAGTTACTAA
CAGCCCCTCTCTCCAAGCTCACTTACAGGCTCTCTACTTAGTCCAGCACGAAGTCTGGAGACCTCTGGCG
GCAGCCTACCAAGAACAACTGGACCGACCGGTGGTACCTCACCCTTACCGAGTCGGCGACACAGTGTGGG
TCCGCCGACACCAGACTAAGAACCTAGAACCTCGCTGGAAAGGACCTTACACAGTCCTGCTGACCACCCC
CACCGCCCTCAAAGTAGACGGCATCGCAGCTTGGATACACGCCGCCCACGTGAAGGCTGCCGACCCCGGG
GGTGGACCATCCTCTAGACTGCCGGATCCCAGTGTGGTGGTACGGGAATTCGAACCCCAGGATGGTGAGG
TGGTTTCACCGGGACCTCAGCGGGCCTGATGCAGAGACCCTGCTGAAGGGCCGGGGAGTCCCTGGGAGCT
TCCTGGCTCGGCCCAGCCGCAAGAACCAGGGTGACTTCTCCCTCTCAGTCAGGGTGGATGATCAGGTGAC
TCATATTCGGATCCAGAACTCAGGGGACTTCTATGACCTGTACGGAGGGGAGAAGTTTGCGACGCTGACA
GAGCTGGTCGAGTATTACACGCAGCAGCAGGGCATCCTGCAGGACCGAGATGGCACCATCATCCACCTTA
AGTACCCACTGAACTGCTCGGACCCCACCAGTGAGAGGTGGTACCACGGCCACATATCTGGAGGGCAGGC
GGAGTCACTGCTGCAGGCCAAGGGCGAGCCCTGGACATTTCTTGTGCGTGAGAGTCTCAGCCAACCTGGT
GATTTTGTGCTCTCTGTGCTCAATGACCAGCCCAAGGCTGGCCCAGGTTCCCCGCTCAGGGTCACTCATA
TCAAGGTTATGTGTGAGGGTGGACGCTATACTGTGGGTGGCTCAGAGACGTTTGACAGCCTCACAGACCT
GGTGGAGCACTTCAAGAAGACAGGGATTGAGGAGGCCTCGGGTGCCTTTGTCTACCTGCGGCAGCCTTAC
TACGCTACTCGGGTAAACGCAGCTGACATTGAGAATCGGGTCTTGGAACTGAACAAGAAGCAGGAGTCGG
AGGACACAGCCAAGGCTGGCTTCTGGGAGGAGTTTGAGAGTCTACAAAAGCAGGAGGTAAAGAATCTACA
CCAACGTCTGGAAGGGCAGCGGCCAGAGAACAAGAGCAAGAACCGCTACAAGAACATTCTTCCCTTTGAC
CACAGCCGAGTGATCCTGCAGGGACGTGACAGTAACATCCCAGGCTCTGACTACATCAATGCCAACTACG
TGAAGAACCAGCTGCTAGGTCCAGATGAGAACTCTAAGACCTACATCGCCAGCCAGGGCTGTCTGGATGC
CACAGTCAATGACTTCTGGCAGATGGCTTGGCAGGAGAACACTCGTGTCATCGTCATGACTACCAGAGAG
GTGGAGAAAGGCCGGAACAAATGTGTCCCATACTGGCCCGAGGTGGGCACTCAGCGTGTCTATGGTCTCT
ACTCTGTGACCAACAGTAGGGAGCATGACACAGCAGAATACAAACTGCGAACATTACAGATCTCCCCACT
AGACAATGGGGACCTGGTTCGGGAGATATGGCACTACCAGTACCTGAGCTGGCCTGACCATGGGGTTCCC
AGTGAGCCTGGGGGTGTCCTCAGCTTTCTGGATCAGATCAACCAGCGACAGGAAAGTTTGCCTCATGCAG
GGCCCATCATTGTGCACTCCAGCGCTGGCATCGGCCGCACGGGCACCATCATCGTCATTGATATGCTTAT
GGAAAGCATCTCCACCAAGGGGCTAGACTGTGACATTGATATCCAGAAGACCATCCAGATGGTACGAGCA
CAGCGCTCCGGCATGGTGCAGACCGAGGCCCAGTACAAGTTTATTTACGTGGCCATTGCCCAGTTCATCG
AAACGACCAAGAAGAAACTGGAGATCATACAATCCCAGAAGGGCCAGGAGTCGGAGTATGGGAATATCAC
GTACCCTCCCGCTGTGAGGAGTGCCCACGCCAAAGCCTCGCGTACTTCCTCCAAGCACAAGGAGGAGGTG
TACGAAAACGTGCATAGCAAGAGCAAGAAGGAAGAGAAAGTAAAGAAGCAGCGGTCGGCAGACAAGGAGA
AGAACAAAGGTTCTCTCAAGAGGAAGAAGCTTGTCACCGTCTCCTCAGAACAAAAACTCATCTCAGAAGA
GGATCTGAATTAAGTCGACCTCGAGCAGCTGAAGCTTAAAACAGCTCTGGGGTTGTACCCACCCCAGAGG
CCCACGTGGCGGCTAGTACTCCGGTATTGCGGTACCCTTGTACGCCTGTTTTATACTCCCTTCCCGTAAC
TTAGACGCACAAAACCAAGTTCAATAGAAGGGGGTACAAACCAGTACCACCACGAACAAGCACTTCTGTT
TCCCCGGTGATGTCGTATAGACTGCTTGCGTGGTTGAAAGCGACGGATCCGTTATCCGCTTATGTACTTC
GAGAAGCCCAGTACCACCTCGGAATCTTCGATGCGTTGCGCTCAGCACTCAACCCCAGAGTGTAGCTTAG
GCTGATGAGTCTGGACATCCCTCACCGGTGACGGTGGTCCAGGCTGCGTTGGCGGCCTACCTATGGCTAA
CGCCATGGGACGCTAGTTGTGAACAAGGTGTGAAGAGCCTATTGAGCTACATAAGAATCCTCCGGCCCCT
GAATGCGGCTAATCCCAACCTCGGAGCAGGTGGTCACAAACCAGTGATTGGCCTGTCGTAACGCGCAAGT
CCGTGGCGGAACCGACTACTTTGGGTGTCCGTGTTTCCTTTTATTTTATTGTGGCTGCTTATGGTGACAA
TCACAGATTGTTATCATAAAGCGAATTGGATTGCGGCCGCACTAGTGATTAGCTTGGATACACGCCGCCC
ACGTGAAGGCTGCCGACCCCGGGATCCACCGGTCGCCACCATGGTGAGCAAGGGCGAGGAGCTGTTCACC
GGGGTGGTGCCCATCCTGGTCGAGCTGGACGGCGACGTAAACGGCCACAAGTTCAGCGTGTCCGGCGAGG
GCGAGGGCGATGCCACCTACGGCAAGCTGACCCTGAAGTTCATCTGCACCACCGGCAAGCTGCCCGTGCC
CTGGCCCACCCTCGTGACCACCCTGACCTACGGCGTGCAGTGCTTCAGCCGCTACCCCGACCACATGAAG
CAGCACGACTTCTTCAAGTCCGCCATGCCCGAAGGCTACGTCCAGGAGCGCACCATCTTCTTCAAGGACG
ACGGCAACTACAAGACCCGCGCCGAGGTGAAGTTCGAGGGCGACACCCTGGTGAACCGCATCGAGCTGAA
GGGCATCGACTTCAAGGAGGACGGCAACATCCTGGGGCACAAGCTGGAGTACAACTACAACAGCCACAAC
GTCTATATCATGGCCGACAAGCAGAAGAACGGCATCAAGGTGAACTTCAAGATCCGCCACAACATCGAGG
ACGGCAGCGTGCAGCTCGCCGACCACTACCAGCAGAACACCCCCATCGGCGACGGCCCCGTGCTGCTGCC
CGACAACCACTACCTGAGCACCCAGTCCGCCCTGAGCAAAGACCCCAACGAGAAGCGCGATCACATGGTC
CTGCTGGAGTTCGTGACCGCCGCCGGGATCACTCTCGGCATGGACGAGCTGTACAAGTAAAGCGGCCGCC
AGCACAGTGGTCGACGATAAAATAAAAGATTTTATTTAGTCTCCAGAAAAAGGGGGGAATGAAAGACCCC
ACCTGTAGGTTTGGCAAGCTAGCTTAAGTAACGCCATTTTGCAAGGCATGGAAAAATACATAACTGAGAA
TAGAGAAGTTCAGATCAAGGTCAGGAACAGATGGAACAGCTGAATATGGGCCAAACAGGATATCTGTGGT
AAGCAGTTCCTGCCCCGGCTCAGGGCCAAGAACAGATGGAACAGCTGAATATGGGCCAAACAGGATATCT
GTGGTAAGCAGTTCCTGCCCCGGCTCAGGGCCAAGAACAGATGGTCCCCAGATGCGGTCCAGCCCTCAGC
AGTTTCTAGAGAACCATCAGATGTTTCCAGGGTGCCCCAAGGACCTGAAATGACCCTGTGCCTTATTTGA
ACTAACCAATCAGTTCGCTTCTCGCTTCTGTTCGCGCGCTTCTGCTCCCCGAGCTCAATAAAAGAGCCCA
CAACCCCTCACTCGGGGCGCCAGTCCTCCGATTGACTGAGTCGCCCGGGTACCCGTGTATCCAATAAACC
CTCTTGCAGTTGCATCCGACTTGTGGTCTCGCTGTTCCTTGGGAGGGTCTCCTCTGAGTGATTGACTACC
CGTCAGCGGGGGTCTTTCACATGCAGCATGTATCAAAATTAATTTGGTTTTTTTTCTTAAGTATTTACAT
TAAATGGCCATAGTTGCATTAATGAATCGGCCAACGCGCGGGGAGAGGCGGTTTGCGTATTGGGCGCTCT
TCCGCTTCCTCGCTCACTGACTCGCTGCGCTCGGTCGTTCGGCTGCGGCGAGCGGTATCAGCTCACTCAA
AGGCGGTAATACGGTTATCCACAGAATCAGGGGATAACGCAGGAAAGAACATGTGAGCAAAAGGCCAGCA
AAAGGCCAGGAACCGTAAAAAGGCCGCGTTGCTGGCGTTTTTCCATAGGCTCCGCCCCCCTGACGAGCAT
CACAAAAATCGACGCTCAAGTCAGAGGTGGCGAAACCCGACAGGACTATAAAGATACCAGGCGTTTCCCC
CTGGAAGCTCCCTCGTGCGCTCTCCTGTTCCGACCCTGCCGCTTACCGGATACCTGTCCGCCTTTCTCCC
TTCGGGAAGCGTGGCGCTTTCTCATAGCTCACGCTGTAGGTATCTCAGTTCGGTGTAGGTCGTTCGCTCC
AAGCTGGGCTGTGTGCACGAACCCCCCGTTCAGCCCGACCGCTGCGCCTTATCCGGTAACTATCGTCTTG
AGTCCAACCCGGTAAGACACGACTTATCGCCACTGGCAGCAGCCACTGGTAACAGGATTAGCAGAGCGAG
GTATGTAGGCGGTGCTACAGAGTTCTTGAAGTGGTGGCCTAACTACGGCTACACTAGAAGAACAGTATTT
GGTATCTGCGCTCTGCTGAAGCCAGTTACCTTCGGAAAAAGAGTTGGTAGCTCTTGATCCGGCAAACAAA
CCACCGCTGGTAGCGGTGGTTTTTTTGTTTGCAAGCAGCAGATTACGCGCAGAAAAAAAGGATCTCAAGA
AGATCCTTTGATCTTTTCTACGGGGTCTGACGCTCAGTGGAACGAAAACTCACGTTAAGGGATTTTGGTC
ATGAGATTATCAAAAAGGATCTTCACCTAGATCCTTTTGCGGCCGGCCGCAAATCAATCTAAAGTATATA
TGAGTAAACTTGGTCTGACAGTTACCAATGCTTAATCAGTGAGGCACCTATCTCAGCGATCTGTCTATTT
CGTTCATCCATAGTTGCCTGACTCCCCGTCGTGTAGATAACTACGATACGGGAGGGCTTACCATCTGGCC
CCAGTGCTGCAATGATACCGCGAGACCCACGCTCACCGGCTCCAGATTTATCAGCAATAAACCAGCCAGC
CGGAAGGGCCGAGCGCAGAAGTGGTCCTGCAACTTTATCCGCCTCCATCCAGTCTATTAATTGTTGCCGG
GAAGCTAGAGTAAGTAGTTCGCCAGTTAATAGTTTGCGCAACGTTGTTGCCATTGCTACAGGCATCGTGG
TGTCACGCTCGTCGTTTGGTATGGCTTCATTCAGCTCCGGTTCCCAACGATCAAGGCGAGTTACATGATC
CCCCATGTTGTGCAAAAAAGCGGTTAGCTCCTTCGGTCCTCCGATCGTTGTCAGAAGTAAGTTGGCCGCA
GTGTTATCACTCATGGTTATGGCAGCACTGCATAATTCTCTTACTGTCATGCCATCCGTAAGATGCTTTT
CTGTGACTGGTGAGTACTCAACCAAGTCATTCTGAGAATAGTGTATGCGGCGACCGAGTTGCTCTTGCCC
GGCGTCAATACGGGATAATACCGCGCCACATAGCAGAACTTTAAAAGTGCTCATCATTGGAAAACGTTCT
TCGGGGCGAAAACTCTCAAGGATCTTACCGCTGTTGAGATCCAGTTCGATGTAACCCACTCGTGCACCCA
ACTGATCTTCAGCATCTTTTACTTTCACCAGCGTTTCTGGGTGAGCAAAAACAGGAAGGCAAAATGCCGC
AAAAAAGGGAATAAGGGCGACACGGAAATGTTGAATACTCATACTCTTCCTTTTTCAATATTATTGAAGC
ATTTATCAGGGTTATTGTCTCATGAGCGGATACATATTTGAATGTATTTAGAAAAATAAACAAATAGGGG
TTCC
